Addgene plasmid #51372: pcDNA3-FLAG-Lin28A-mCCHC
Depositing lab: Narry Kim. Depositing organization: Seoul National University. Publication: Lin28 mediates the terminal uridylation of let-7 precursor MicroRNA. Heo I, Joo C, Cho J, Ha M, Han J, Kim VN. Mol Cell. 2008 Oct 24;32(2):276-84. doi: 10.1016/j.molcel.2008.09.014. PubMed 18951094.
Backbone
  Vector backbone: pcDNA3
  Backbone manufacturer: Invitrogen
  Vector type: Mammalian Expression
Growth in bacteria
  Bacterial resistance: Ampicillin, 100 μg/mL
  Growth temperature: 37°C
  Growth strain: DH5alpha
  Copy number: Low Copy
Gene/Insert
  Gene/Insert name: Lin28A (alt name: Lin28)
  Species: H. sapiens (human)
  Insert size (bp): 630
  Mutation: CCHC domain mutant (H147A, H169A)
  Entrez Gene: LIN28A (a.k.a. CSDD1, LIN-28, LIN28, ZCCHC1, lin-28A)
  Promoter: CMV
  Tag / fusion protein: FLAG (N terminal on backbone)
  Cloning method: Restriction Enzyme; 5′ cloning site BamHI (not destroyed); 3′ cloning site XhoI (not destroyed)
  Sequencing primers: 5′ CAATGGGCGTGGATAGCG; 3′ CCAGGGTCAAGGAAGGCAC
Terms and licenses: Academic/Nonprofit Terms; Industry Terms: Not Available to Industry
Depositor comments: H147A, H169A
How to cite: pcDNA3-FLAG-Lin28A-mCCHC was a gift from Narry Kim (Addgene plasmid # 51372 ; http://n2t.net/addgene:51372 ; RRID:Addgene_51372)
