[The description below was written by a language model from this plasmid's Addgene catalogue record.]
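Description:
pcDNA3-FLAG-Lin28A-mCCHC is a mammalian expression plasmid built on the Invitrogen pcDNA3 backbone and carrying a mutant form of human LIN28A (also known as Lin28). It is propagated in E. coli under ampicillin selection and is recorded as a low-copy plasmid. No feature table accompanies the record, so other backbone elements, such as the origin of replication, the polyadenylation signal or any mammalian selection marker, are not documented here. pcDNA3 vectors generally include these parts.

The insert is about 630 bp and was cloned between BamHI and XhoI sites, both of which remain intact. Expression is driven by the CMV promoter, a strong constitutive promoter suited to transient transfection of cultured mammalian cells. A FLAG epitope supplied by the backbone is fused to the N terminus of the protein, which allows detection and immunoprecipitation with anti-FLAG antibodies. The "mCCHC" designation refers to two point substitutions, H147A and H169A. Each replaces the histidine of one of the two CCHC-type zinc knuckle motifs, which together with the cold-shock domain form the RNA-binding modules of LIN28A. Removing these zinc-coordinating residues is expected to disrupt the zinc knuckle domain.

The associated publication concerns Lin28-mediated terminal uridylation of let-7 precursor microRNA. In that context the construct most plausibly serves as a domain-defective comparison to wild-type FLAG-Lin28A, testing whether the CCHC zinc knuckles are needed for let-7 precursor recognition, uridylation and the block to let-7 maturation. The record itself does not spell out specific experimental uses.
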