>Addgene plasmid #51372 | pcDNA3-FLAG-Lin28A-mCCHC | addgene partial sequence | sequence record 80122 | CMV-F 5'-CGCAAATGGGCGGTAGGCGTG-3'
GAGCTCTCTGGCTAACTAGAGAACCCACTGCTTACTGGCTTATCGAAATTAATACGACTCACTATAGGGA
GACCCAAGCTTATGGACTACAAAGACGATGACGATAAAGGATCCATGGGCTCCGTGTCCAACCAGCAGTT
TGCAGGTGGCTGCGCCAAGGCGGCAGAAGAGGCGCCCGAGGAGGCGCCGGAGGACGCGGCCCGGGCGGCG
GACGAGCCTCAGCTGCTGCACGGTGCGGGCATCTGTAAGTGGTTCAACGTGCGCATGGGGTTCGGCTTCC
TGTCCATGACCGCCCGCGCCGGGGTCGCGCTCGACCCCCCAGTGGATGTCTTTGTGCACCAGAGTAAGCT
GCACATGGAAGGGTTCCGGAGCTTGAAGGAGGGTGAGGCAGTGGAGTTCACCTTTAAGAAGTCAGCCAAG
GGTCTGGAATCCATCCGTGTCACCGGACCTGGTGGAGTATTCTGTATTGGGAGTGAGAGGCGGCCAAAAG
GAAAGAGCATGCAGAAGCGCAGATCAAAAGGAGACAGGTGCTACAACTGTGGAGGTCTAGATGCTCATGC
CAAGGAATGCAAGCTGCCACCCCAGCCCAAGAAGTGCCACTTCTGCCAGAGCATCAGCGCTATGGTAGCC
TCATGTCCGCTGAAGGCCCAGCAGGGCCCTAGTGCACAGGGAAAGCCAACCTACTTTCGAGAGGAAGAAG
AAGAAATCCACAGCCCTACCCTGCTCCCGGAGGCACAGAATTGAGCCACACTCGAGCATGCATCTAGAGG
GCCCTATTCTATAGTGTCACCTAAATGCTAGAGCTCGCTGATCAGCCTCGACTGTGCCTTCTAGTTGCCA
GCCATCTGTTGTTTGCCCCTCCCCCGTGCCTTCCTTGACCCTGGAA
